>Addgene plasmid #234165 | pAIP4_3V46 | addgene full sequence | sequence record 464131 | Addgene NGS Result
AAGCGGATGCCGGGAGCAGACAAGCCCGTCAGGGCGCGTCAGCGGGTGTTGGCGGGTGTCGGGGCGCAGC
CATGACCCAGTCACGTAGCGATAGCGGAGTGTATACTGGCTTAACTATGCGGCATCAGAGCAGATTGTAC
TGAGAGTGCACCATTGCGGTGTGAAATACCGCACAGATGCGTAAGGAGAAAATACCGCATCAGGCGCTCT
TCCGCTTCCTCGCTCACTGACTCGCTGCGCTCGGTCGTTCGGCTGCGGCGAGCGGTATCAGCTCACTCAA
AGGCGGTAATACGGTTATCCACAGAATCAGGGGATAACGCAGGAAAGAACATGTGAGCAAAAGGCCAGCA
AAAGGCCAGGAACCGTAAAAAGGCCGCGTTGCTGGCGTTTTTCCATAGGCTCCGCCCCCCTGACGAGCAT
CACAAAAATCGACGCTCAAGTCAGAGGTGGCGAAACCCGACAGGACTATAAAGATACCAGGCGTTTCCCC
CTGGAAGCTCCCTCGTGCGCTCTCCTGTTCCGACCCTGCCGCTTACCGGATACCTGTCCGCCTTTCTCCC
TTCGGGAAGCGTGGCGCTTTCTCATAGCTCACGCTGTAGGTATCTCAGTTCGGTGTAGGTCGTTCGCTCC
AAGCTGGGCTGTGTGCACGAACCCCCCGTTCAGCCCGACCGCTGCGCCTTATCCGGTAACTATCGTCTTG
AGTCCAACCCGGTAAGACACGACTTATCGCCACTGGCAGCAGCCACTGGTAACAGGATTAGCAGAGCGAG
GTATGTAGGCGGTGCTACAGAGTTCTTGAAGTGGTGGCCTAACTACGGCTACACTAGAAGGACAGTATTT
GGTATCTGCGCTCTGCTGAAGCCAGTTACCTTCGGAAAAAGAGTTGGTAGCTCTTGATCCGGCAAACAAA
CCACCGCTGGTAGCGGTGGTTTTTTTGTTTGCAAGCAGCAGATTACGCGCAGAAAAAAAGGATCTCAAGA
AGATCCTTTGATCTTTTCTACGGGGTCTGACGCTCAGTGGAACGAAAACTCACGTTAAGGGATTTTGGTC
ATGAACAATAAAACTGTCTGCTTACATAAACAGTAATACAAGGGGTGTTATGAGCCATATTCAACGGGAA
ACGTCTTGCTCTAGGCCGCGATTAAATTCCAACATGGATGCTGATTTATATGGGTATAAATGGGCTCGCG
ATAATGTCGGGCAATCAGGTGCGACAATCTATCGATTGTATGGGAAGCCCGATGCGCCAGAGTTGTTTCT
GAAACATGGCAAAGGTAGCGTTGCCAATGATGTTACAGATGAGATGGTCAGACTAAACTGGCTGACGGAA
TTTATGCCTCTTCCGACCATCAAGCATTTTATCCGTACTCCTGATGATGCATGGTTACTCACCACTGCGA
TCCCCGGGAAAACAGCATTCCAGGTATTAGAAGAATATCCTGATTCAGGTGAAAATATTGTTGATGCGCT
GGCAGTGTTCCTGCGCCGGTTGCATTCGATTCCTGTTTGTAATTGTCCTTTTAACAGCGATCGCGTATTT
CGTCTCGCTCAGGCGCAATCACGAATGAATAACGGTTTGGTTGATGCGAGTGATTTTGATGACGAGCGTA
ATGGCTGGCCTGTTGAACAAGTCTGGAAAGAAATGCATAAACTTTTGCCATTCTCACCGGATTCAGTCGT
CACTCATGGTGATTTCTCACTTGATAACCTTATTTTTGACGAGGGGAAATTAATAGGTTGTATTGATGTT
GGACGAGTCGGAATCGCAGACCGATACCAGGATCTTGCCATCCTATGGAACTGCCTCGGTGAGTTTTCTC
CTTCATTACAGAAACGGCTTTTTCAAAAATATGGTATTGATAATCCTGATATGAATAAATTGCAGTTTCA
TTTGATGCTCGATGAGTTTTTCTAAGAATTAATTCATGAGCGGATACATATTTGAATGTATTTAGAAAAA
TAAACAAATAGGGGTTCCGCGCACATTTCCCCGAAAAGTGCCACCTAAATTGTAAGCGTTAATATTTTGT
TAAAATTCGCGTTAAATTTTTGTTAAATCAGCTCATTTTTTAACCAATAGGCCGAAATCGGCAAAATCCC
TTATAAATCAAAAGAATAGACCGAGATAGGGT
[37 nt withheld, positions 2133-2169]
AAAGAACGTGGACTCCAACGTCAAAGG
[49 nt withheld, positions 2197-2245]
T
[91 nt withheld, positions 2247-2337]
G
[124 nt withheld, positions 2339-2462]
CCCATTCGCCAATCCGGATATAGTTCCTCCTTTCAGCAAAAAACCCCTCAAGACCCGTTTAGAGGCCCCA
AGGGGTTATGCTAGTTATTGCTCAGCGGTGGCAGCAGCCAACTCAGCTTCCTTTCGGGCTTTGTTAGCAG
CCGGATCTCAGTGGTGGTGGTGGTGGTGCTCGAGTCATTACGAACCGTAGCCACGGCTGATCAACTCTTT
CTCCAGGCTATGCCAGAAATAACGAACCACCTCTACGTCCTTGAAGCGTTTGTTTTTGTCGAGTTCCACC
TTCTCAACGTTCCACTGTTGCACGTGTTGCGGCACGGAGTCACCAGCAAAGTGGAAGTAGTAACCTTTGC
AGCGCTGAAACAATTCTTGCGGGGAATTCCACTGATAGTTGTTGAACTGCCAGGTATGACCAGTCGTAAA
AATTGCCACCACACGATCCCAGTATTCCGGCTTGGTGAACATACGGGTATTATCAACGATGATAAAACGA
ATAGGGCGGCTAATTCTTTCAAAGTTCTTTTCAATGTTAACCAGGCCATTTGGAACGCTCGGCAGATTAC
GCGGGTTGACATACTTGCTCTCCAGCAGGAACTGTTTGATGTTCGCAACGGTCAGGATCGAAGAAGCTGC
ACTTGGTATTAGAATTATGGGATCTCCAGAGCCGCCAATCTGTTCACGGTGGGCTTCAATGATGTCGTTG
TCTTCCATGTCCAGGTCTTCCGGCGCTTGATCTGCCTGGATGCGAATACCGTCATACAGGAAACGCAGGC
TATCCATTTCCTTGCCCTGACGTTTGGCAAACGCTTCCATCAGGCGACGCAGCGGCGTGGTCTTTTTGAT
CTTAAAGAAAATTTCAGAGCTGCCGTCACTAACTTTCAGGTTAATATGGGTTTCCGGTTTCACTTCCGGC
TTGACTTCCGGCTTTGCTTCTTGGTTGACTTCCGAATCTTGCAGGCTACCGTGGTGATGGTGATGGTGAT
GATGGTGATGAATCTTCGCCATCATATGTATATCTCCTTCTTAAAGTTAAACAAAATTATTTCTAGAGGG
GAATTGTTATCCGCTCACAATTCCCCTATAGTGAGTCGTATTAATTTCGCGGGATCGAGATCGATCTCGA
TCCTCTACGCCGGACGCATCGTGGCCGGCATCACCGGCGCCACAGGTGCGGTTGCTGGCGCCTATATCGC
CGACATCACCGATGGGGAAGATCGGGCTCGCCACTTCGGGCTCATGAGCGCTTGTTTCGGCGTGGGTATG
GTGGCAGGCCCCGTGGCCGGGGGACTGTTGGGCGCCATCTCCTTGCATGCACCATTCCTTGCGGCGGCGG
TGCTCAACGGCCTCAACCTACTACTGGGCTGCTTCCTAATGCAGGAGTCGCATAAGGGAGAGCGTCGAGA
TCCCGGACACCATCGAATGGCGCAAAACCTTTCGCGGTATGGCATGATAGCGCCCGGAAGAGAGTCAATT
CAGGGTGGTGAATGTGAAACCAGTAACGTTATACGATGTCGCAGAGTATGCCGGTGTCTCTTATCAGACC
GTTTCCCGCGTGGTGAACCAGGCCAGCCACGTTTCTGCGAAAACGCGGGAAAAAGTGGAAGCGGCGATGG
CGGAGCTGAATTACATTCCCAACCGCGTGGCACAACAACTGGCGGGCAAACAGTCGTTGCTGATTGGCGT
TGCCACCTCCAGTCTGGCCCTGCACGCGCCGTCGCAAATTGTCGCGGCGATTAAATCTCGCGCCGATCAA
CTGGGTGCCAGCGTGGTGGTGTCGATGGTAGAACGAAGCGGCGTCGAAGCCTGTAAAGCGGCGGTGCACA
ATCTTCTCGCGCAACGCGTCAGTGGGCTGATCATTAACTATCCGCTGGATGACCAGGATGCCATTGCTGT
GGAAGCTGCCTGCACTAATGTTCCGGCGTTATTTCTTGATGTCTCTGACCAGACACCCATCAACAGTATT
ATTTTCTCCCATGAAGACGGTACGCGACTGGGCGTGGAGCATCTGGTCGCATTGGGTCACCAGCAAATCG
CGCTGTTAGCGGGCCCATTAAGTTCTGTCTCGGCGCGTCTGCGTCTGGCTGGCTGGCATAAATATCTCAC
TCGCAATCAAATTCAGCCGATAGCGGAACGGGAAGGCGACTGGAGTGCCATGTCCGGTTTTCAACAAACC
ATGCAAATGCTGAATGAGGGCATCGTTCCCACTGCGATGCTGGTTGCCAACGATCAGATGGCGCTGGGCG
CAATGCGCGCCATTACCGAGTCCGGGCTGCGCGTTGGTGCGGACATCTCGGTAGTGGGATACGACGATAC
CGAAGACAGCTCATGTTATATCCCGCCGTTAACCACCATCAAACAGGATTTTCGCCTGCTGGGGCAAACC
AGCGTGGACCGCTTGCTGCAACTCTCTCAGGGCCAGGCGGTGAAGGGCAATCAGCTGTTGCCCGTCTCAC
TGGTGAAAAGAAAAACCACCCTGGCGCCCAATACGCAAACCGCCTCTCCCCGCGCGTTGGCCGATTCATT
AATGCAGCTGGCACGACAGGTTTCCCGACTGGAAAGCGGGCAGTGAGCGCAACGCAATTAATGTAAGTTA
GCTCACTCATTAGGCACCGGGATCTCGACCGATGCCCTTGAGAGCCTTCAACCCAGTCAGCTCCTTCCGG
TGGGCGCGGGGCATGACTATCGTCGCCGCACTTATGACTGTCTTCTTTATCATGCAACTCGTAGGACAGG
TGCCGGCAGCGCTCTGGGTCATTTTCGGCGAGGACCGCTTTCGCTGGAGCGCGACGATGATCGGCCTGTC
GCTTGCGGTATTCGGAATCTTGCACGCCCTCGCTCAAGCCTTCGTCACTGGTCCCGCCACCAAACGTTTC
GGCGAGAAGCAGGCCATTATCGCCGGCATGGCGGCCCCACGGGTGCGCATGATCGTGCTCCTGTCGTTGA
GGACCCGGCTAGGCTGGCGGGGTTGCCTTACTGGTTAGCAGAATGAATCACCGATACGCGAGCGAACGTG
AAGCGACTGCTGCTGCAAAACGTCTGCGACCTGAGCAACAACATGAATGGTCTTCGGTTTCCGTGTTTCG
TAAAGTCTGGAAACGCGGAAGTCAGCGCCCTGCACCATTATGTTCCGGATCTGCATCGCAGGATGCTGCT
GGCTACCCTGTGGAACACCTACATCTGTATTAACGAAGCGCTGGCATTGACCCTGAGTGATTTTTCTCTG
GTCCCGCCGCATCCATACCGCCAGTTGTTTACCCTCACAACGTTCCAGTAACCGGGCATGTTCATCATCA
GTAACCCGTATCGTGAGCATCCTCTCTCGTTTCATCGGTATCATTACCCCCATGAACAGAAATCCCCCTT
ACACGGAGGCATCAGTGACCAAACAGGAAAAAACCGCCCTTAACATGGCCCGCTTTATCAGAAGCCAGAC
ATTAACGCTTCTGGAGAAACTCAACGAGCTGGACGCGGATGAACAGGCAGACATCTGTGAATCGCTTCAC
GACCACGCTGATGAGCTTTACCGCAGCTGCCTCGCGCGTTTCGGTGATGACGGTGAAAACCTCTGACACA
TGCAGCTCCCGGAGACGGTCACAGCTTGTCTGT
Features (pLannotate 1.2.2; 21 found; start..end, strand, type, name):
     65..204     +  misc_feature   bom: basis of mobility region from pBR322
    390..978     -  rep_origin     ori: high-copy-number ColE1/pMB1/pBR322/pUC origin of replication
   1100..1915    +  CDS            KanR: aminoglycoside phosphotransferase; aph(3')-Ia; confers resistance to kanamycin in bacteria or G418 (Geneticin®) in eukaryotes
   1924..1981    -  promoter       AmpR promoter (fragment): bla
   2034..2462    -  rep_origin     f1 ori (sequence partly withheld): f1 bacteriophage origin of replication; arrow indicates direction of (+) strand synthesis
   2499..2546    -  terminator     T7 terminator: transcription terminator for bacteriophage T7 RNA polymerase
   2554..2603    -  CDS            SET1 (fragment): solubility-enhancement tag derived from T7 phage gene 10B
   2613..2630    -  CDS            9xHis (fragment): 9xHis affinity tag
   2649..3128    -  CDS            CDC73 (fragment): CDC73_YEAST - Experimental evidence at protein level: Swiss-Prot protein existence level 1. The PAF1 complex is a multifunctional complex. Involved in transcription initiation via genetic interactions with TATA-binding proteins. Involved in elongation. It regulates 3'-end formation of snR47 by modulating the recruitment or stable association of NRD1 and NAB3 with RNA polymerase II. Also has a role in transcription-coupled histone modification. Required for activation of RAD6 ubiquitin conjugate and the BRE1 ubiquitin ligase which ubiquitinate 'Lys-126' histone H2B. Activates the SET1 histone m
   3120..3416    -  CDS            SMT3: SMT3_YEAST - Experimental evidence at protein level: Swiss-Prot protein existence level 1. Not known; suppressor of MIF2 mutations. From Saccharomyces cerevisiae (strain ATCC 204508 / S288c) (Baker's yeast).
   3424..3443    -  CDS            7xHis (fragment): 6xHis affinity tag
   3475..3497    -  RBS            RBS: efficient ribosome binding site from bacteriophage T7 gene 10 (Olins and Rangwala, 1989)
   3512..3536    -  protein_bind   lac operator: The lac repressor binds to the lac operator to inhibit transcription in E. coli. This inhibition can be relieved by adding lactose or isopropyl-β-D-thiogalactopyranoside (IPTG). lac repressor encoded by lacI
   3537..3555    -  promoter       T7 promoter: promoter for bacteriophage T7 RNA polymerase
   3581..3860    +  CDS            TcR (fragment): tetracycline efflux protein; tet; confers resistance to tetracycline
   3868..3945    +  promoter       lacI promoter: lacI
   3946..5028    +  CDS            lacI: lac repressor; lacI; The lac repressor binds to the lac operator to inhibit transcription in E. coli. This inhibition can be relieved by adding lactose or isopropyl-β-D-thiogalactopyranoside (IPTG).
   5041..5062    +  protein_bind   CAP binding site: CAP binding activates transcription in the presence of cAMP. E. coli catabolite activator protein
   5077..5368    +  CDS            TcR (fragment): tetracycline efflux protein; tet; confers resistance to tetracycline
   5440..5820    -  CDS            YPB1_ECOLX: Protein predicted: Swiss-Prot protein existence level 4. From Escherichia coli.
   5837..6028    +  CDS            rop: Rop protein, which maintains plasmids at low copy number; rop
