[The description below was written by a language model from this plasmid's Addgene catalogue record and pLannotate feature annotations shown in this document.]
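Description:
pAIP4_3V46 is a bacterial expression plasmid built on a pET29b backbone for producing a fragment of the Saccharomyces cerevisiae cell division control protein 73 (CDC73, a PAF1 complex component associated with RNA polymerase II) in Escherichia coli. The 6,065 nt sequenced plasmid carries a ColE1/pMB1-type origin with the pBR322 bom region and a rop gene, an f1 phage origin, and a kanamycin resistance gene (aph(3')-Ia) for selection. The catalogue lists it as high copy, although rop normally moderates copy number. Short tetracycline-resistance fragments and a predicted E. coli open reading frame are backbone remnants with no stated function.

The expression cassette follows the standard pET design. A T7 promoter with an adjacent lac operator and the T7 gene 10 ribosome binding site drives the open reading frame, a T7 terminator closes it, and a plasmid-borne lacI gene supplies repressor, so transcription is IPTG-inducible in hosts that provide T7 RNA polymerase. The 468 bp synthetic insert, named 3V46, was introduced by Golden Gate assembly through BsaI sites that were destroyed in the process. It sits in frame behind a backbone-encoded N-terminal 10x His tag fused to yeast Smt3 (SUMO). This arrangement allows capture on metal-affinity resin and release of the target by a SUMO-specific protease, consistent with the associated work on high-throughput purification by protease elution. The feature table also annotates a His-tag fragment and a short match to a T7 gene 10B-derived solubility tag downstream of the insert. The record does not say whether these are translated as part of the product.
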