Addgene plasmid #234165: pAIP4_3V46
Purpose: Heterologous protein expression of cell division control protein 73 in Escherichia coli
Depositing lab: Christopher Bahl. Depositing organization: AI Proteins. Publication: Facile, high-throughput protein purification enabled by high-efficiency protease elution. Cárcamo Noriega EN, Truebridge IS, Teets FD 3rd, Bowman JW 3rd, Rodriguez N, Howard TA, Bahl CD. Protein Sci. 2026 Sep;35(9):e70746. doi: 10.1002/pro.70746. PubMed 42555168.
Backbone
  Vector backbone: pET29b
  Backbone size w/o insert (bp): 5679
  Vector type: Bacterial Expression
Growth in bacteria
  Bacterial resistance: Kanamycin, 50 μg/mL
  Growth temperature: 37°C
  Growth strain: DH10B
  Copy number: High Copy
Gene/Insert
  Gene/Insert name: 3V46 (alt names: CDC73_YEAST; Cell division control protein 73 (RNA polymerase-associated protein CDC73))
  Species: S. cerevisiae (budding yeast)
  Insert size (bp): 468
  Entrez Gene: CDC73 (a.k.a. YLR418C)
  Promoter: T7
  Tag / fusion protein: 10x HisTag-Smt3 (N terminal on backbone)
  Cloning method: Golden Gate
  Sequencing primers: 5′ T7-promoter; 3′ T7-Term
Resource information
  A portion of this plasmid was derived from a plasmid made by: Synthetic DNA
Terms and licenses: Academic/Nonprofit Terms; Industry Terms
Depositor comments: 5' cloning site: BsaI (destroyed), 3' cloning site: BsaI (destroyed)
How to cite: pAIP4_3V46 was a gift from Christopher Bahl (Addgene plasmid # 234165 ; http://n2t.net/addgene:234165 ; RRID:Addgene_234165)
